>Addgene plasmid #62855 | pGoldyTALEN-VIM-TAL-1 | depositor full sequence | sequence record 108799 | From Depositor
ATGGCTTCCTCCCCTCCAAAGAAAAAGAGAAAGGTTAGTTGGAAGGACGCAAGTGGTTGGTCTAGAGTGG
ATCTACGCACGCTCGGCTACAGTCAGCAGCAGCAAGAGAAGATCAAACCGAAGGTGCGTTCGACAGTGGC
GCAGCACCACGAGGCACTGGTGGGCCATGGGTTTACACACGCGCACATCGTTGCGCTCAGCCAACACCCG
GCAGCGTTAGGGACCGTCGCTGTCACGTATCAGCACATAATCACGGCGTTGCCAGAGGCGACACACGAAG
ACATCGTTGGCGTCGGCAAACAGTGGTCCGGCGCACGCGCCCTGGAGGCCTTGCTCACGGATGCGGGGGA
GTTGAGAGGTCCGCCGTTACAGTTGGACACAGGCCAACTTGTGAAGATTGCAAAACGTGGCGGCGTGACC
GCAATGGAGGCAGTGCATGCATCGCGCAATGCACTGACGGGTGCCCCCCTGAACCTGACCCCGGACCAAG
TGGTGGCTATCGCCAGCCACGATGGCGGCAAGCAAGCGCTCGAAACGGTGCAGCGGCTGTTGCCGGTGCT
GTGCCAGGACCATGGCCTGACTCCGGACCAAGTGGTGGCTATCGCCAGCCACGATGGCGGCAAGCAAGCG
CTCGAAACGGTGCAGCGGCTGTTGCCGGTGCTGTGCCAGGACCATGGCCTGACCCCGGACCAAGTGGTGG
CTATCGCCAGCAACGGTGGCGGCAAGCAAGCGCTCGAAACGGTGCAGCGGCTGTTGCCGGTGCTGTGCCA
GGACCATGGCCTGACTCCGGACCAAGTGGTGGCTATCGCCAGCCACGATGGCGGCAAGCAAGCGCTCGAA
ACGGTGCAGCGGCTGTTGCCGGTGCTGTGCCAGGACCATGGCCTGACCCCGGACCAAGTGGTGGCTATCG
CCAGCAACAATGGCGGCAAGCAAGCGCTCGAAACGGTGCAGCGGCTGTTGCCGGTGCTGTGCCAGGACCA
TGGCCTGACCCCGGACCAAGTGGTGGCTATCGCCAGCAACGGTGGCGGCAAGCAAGCGCTCGAAACGGTG
CAGCGGCTGTTGCCGGTGCTGTGCCAGGACCATGGCCTGACTCCGGACCAAGTGGTGGCTATCGCCAGCC
ACGATGGCGGCAAGCAAGCGCTCGAAACGGTGCAGCGGCTGTTGCCGGTGCTGTGCCAGGACCATGGCCT
GACTCCGGACCAAGTGGTGGCTATCGCCAGCCACGATGGCGGCAAGCAAGCGCTCGAAACGGTGCAGCGG
CTGTTGCCGGTGCTGTGCCAGGACCATGGCCTGACCCCGGACCAAGTGGTGGCTATCGCCAGCAACGGTG
GCGGCAAGCAAGCGCTCGAAACGGTGCAGCGGCTGTTGCCGGTGCTGTGCCAGGACCATGGCCTGACTCC
GGACCAAGTGGTGGCTATCGCCAGCCACGATGGCGGCAAGCAAGCGCTCGAAACGGTGCAGCGGCTGTTG
CCGGTGCTGTGCCAGGACCATGGCCTGACCCCGGACCAAGTGGTGGCTATCGCCAGCCACGATGGCGGCA
AGCAAGCGCTCGAAACGGTGCAGCGGCTGTTGCCGGTGCTGTGCCAGGACCATGGCCTGACCCCGGACCA
AGTGGTGGCTATCGCCAGCAACGGTGGCGGCAAGCAAGCGCTCGAAACGGTGCAGCGGCTGTTGCCGGTG
CTGTGCCAGGACCATGGCCTGACCCCGGACCAAGTGGTGGCTATCGCCAGCAACATTGGCGGCAAGCAAG
CGCTCGAAACGGTGCAGCGGCTGTTGCCGGTGCTGTGCCAGGACCATGGCCTGACTCCGGACCAAGTGGT
GGCTATCGCCAGCCACGATGGCGGCAAGCAAGCGCTCGAAACGGTGCAGCGGCTGTTGCCGGTGCTGTGC
CAGGACCATGGCCTGACTCCGGACCAAGTGGTGGCTATCGCCAGCCACGATGGCGGCAAGCAAGCGCTCG
AAACGGTGCAGCGGCTGTTGCCGGTGCTGTGCCAGGACCATGGCCTGACCCCGGACCAAGTGGTGGCTAT
CGCCAGCAACAATGGCGGCAAGCAAGCGCTCGAAACGGTGCAGCGGCTGTTGCCGGTGCTGTGCCAGGAC
CATGGCCTGACTCCGGACCAAGTGGTGGCTATCGCCAGCCACGATGGCGGCAAGCAAGCGCTCGAAACGG
TGCAGCGGCTGTTGCCGGTGCTGTGCCAGGACCATGGCCTGACCCCGGACCAAGTGGTGGCTATCGCCAG
CAACATTGGCGGCAAGCAAGCGCTCGAAACGGTGCAGCGGCTGTTGCCGGTGCTGTGCCAGGACCATGGC
CTGACCCCGGACCAAGTGGTGGCTATCGCCAGCAACAATGGCGGCAAGCAAGCGCTCGAAACGGTGCAGC
GGCTGTTGCCGGTGCTGTGCCAGGACCATGGCCTGACCCCGGACCAAGTGGTGGCTATCGCCAGCAACAA
TGGCGGCAAGCAAGCGCTCGAAAGCATTGTGGCCCAGCTGAGCCGGCCTGATCCGGCGTTGGCCGCGTTG
ACCAACGGATCCCAGCTAGTGAAATCTGAATTGGAAGAGAAGAAATCTGAACTTAGACATAAATTGAAAT
ATGTGCCACATGAATATATTGAATTGATTGAAATCGCAAGAAATTCAACTCAGGATAGAATCCTTGAAAT
GAAGGTGATGGAGTTCTTTATGAAGGTTTATGGTTATCGTGGTAAACATTTGGGTGGATCAAGGAAACCA
GACGGAGCAATTTATACTGTCGGATCTCCTATTGATTACGGTGTGATCGTTGATACTAAGGCATATTCAG
GAGGTTATAATCTTCCAATTGGTCAAGCAGATGAAATGCAAAGATATGTCGAAGAGAATCAAACAAGAAA
CAAGCATATCAACCCTAATGAATGGTGGAAAGTCTATCCATCTTCAGTAACAGAATTTAAGTTCTTGTTT
GTGAGTGGTCATTTCAAAGGAAACTACAAAGCTCAGCTTACAAGATTGAATCATATCACTAATTGTAATG
GAGCTGTTCTTAGTGTAGAAGAGCTTTTGATTGGTGGAGAAATGATTAAAGCTGGTACATTGACACTTGA
GGAAGTGAGAAGGAAATTTAATAACGGTGAGATAAACTTTTAATAGGAGCTCGCCCGGGGATCTAATTCA
ATTAGAGACTAATTCAATTAGAGCTAATTCAATTAGGATCCAGAATTCATTGATGAGTTTGGACAAACCA
CAACTAGAATGCAGTGAAAAAAATGCTTTATTTGTGAAATTTGTGATGCTATTGCTTTATTTGTAACCAT
TATAAGCTGCAATAAACAAGTTAACAACAACAATTGCATTCATTTTATGTTTCAGGTTCAGGGGGAGGTG
TGGGAGGTTTTTTAAAGCAAGTAAAACCTCTACAAATGTGGTCATTGATGAGTTTGGACAAACCACAACT
AGAATGCAGTGAAAAAAATGCTTTATTTGTGAAATTTGTGATGCTATTGCTTTATTTGTAACCATTATAA
GCTGCAATAAACAAGTTAACAACAACAATTGCATTCATTTTATGTTTCAGGTTCAGGGGGAGGTGTGGGA
GGTTTTTTAAAGCAAGTAAAACCTCTACAAATGTGGTCATTCAGCTGGCGTAATAGCGAAGAGGCCCGCA
CCGATCGCCCTTCCCAACAGTTGCGCAGCCTGAATGGCGAATGGAAATTGTAAGCGTTAATATTTTGTTA
AAATTCGCGTTAAATTTTTGTTAAATCAGCTCATTTTTTAACCAATAGGCCGAAATCGGCAAAATCCCTT
ATAAATCAAAAGAATAGACCGAGATAGGGT
[37 nt withheld, positions 3811-3847]
AAAGAACGTGGACTCCAACGTCAAAGG
[49 nt withheld, positions 3875-3923]
T
[91 nt withheld, positions 3925-4015]
G
[124 nt withheld, positions 4017-4140]
CAGGTGGCACTTTTCGGGGAAATGTGCGCGGAACCCCTATTTGTTTATTTTTCTAAATACATTCAAATAT
GTATCCGCTCATGAGACAATAACCCTGATAAATGCTTCAATAATATTGAAAAAGGAAGAGTATGAGTATT
CAACATTTCCGTGTCGCCCTTATTCCCTTTTTTGCGGCATTTTGCCTTCCTGTTTTTGCTCACCCAGAAA
CGCTGGTGAAAGTAAAAGATGCTGAAGATCAGTTGGGTGCACGAGTGGGTTACATCGAACTGGATCTCAA
CAGCGGTAAGATCCTTGAGAGTTTTCGCCCCGAAGAACGTTTTCCAATGATGAGCACTTTTAAAGTTCTG
CTATGTGGCGCGGTATTATCCCGTATTGACGCCGGGCAAGAGCAACTCGGTCGCCGCATACACTATTCTC
AGAATGACTTGGTTGAGTACTCACCAGTCACAGAAAAGCATCTTACGGATGGCATGACAGTAAGAGAATT
ATGCAGTGCTGCCATAACCATGAGTGATAACACTGCGGCCAACTTACTTCTGACAACGATCGGAGGACCG
AAGGAGCTAACCGCTTTTTTGCACAACATGGGGGATCATGTAACTCGCCTTGATCGTTGGGAACCGGAGC
TGAATGAAGCCATACCAAACGACGAGCGTGACACCACGATGCCTGTAGCAATGGCAACAACGTTGCGCAA
ACTATTAACTGGCGAACTACTTACTCTAGCTTCCCGGCAACAATTAATAGACTGGATGGAGGCGGATAAA
GTTGCAGGACCACTTCTGCGCTCGGCCCTTCCGGCTGGCTGGTTTATTGCTGATAAATCTGGAGCCGGTG
AGCGTGGGTCTCGCGGTATCATTGCAGCACTGGGGCCAGATGGTAAGCCCTCCCGTATCGTAGTTATCTA
CACGACGGGGAGTCAGGCAACTATGGATGAACGAAATAGACAGATCGCTGAGATAGGTGCCTCACTGATT
AAGCATTGGTAACTGTCAGACCAAGTTTACTCATATATACTTTAGATTGATTTAAAACTTCATTTTTAAT
TTAAAAGGATCTAGGTGAAGATCCTTTTTGATAATCTCATGACCAAAATCCCTTAACGTGAGTTTTCGTT
CCACTGAGCGTCAGACCCCGTAGAAAAGATCAAAGGATCTTCTTGAGATCCTTTTTTTCTGCGCGTAATC
TGCTGCTTGCAAACAAAAAAACCACCGCTACCAGCGGTGGTTTGTTTGCCGGATCAAGAGCTACCAACTC
TTTTTCCGAAGGTAACTGGCTTCAGCAGAGCGCAGATACCAAATACTGTCCTTCTAGTGTAGCCGTAGTT
AGGCCACCACTTCAAGAACTCTGTAGCACCGCCTACATACCTCGCTCTGCTAATCCTGTTACCAGTGGCT
GCTGCCAGTGGCGATAAGTCGTGTCTTACCGGGTTGGACTCAAGACGATAGTTACCGGATAAGGCGCAGC
GGTCGGGCTGAACGGGGGGTTCGTGCACACAGCCCAGCTTGGAGCGAACGACCTACACCGAACTGAGATA
CCTACAGCGTGAGCTATGAGAAAGCGCCACGCTTCCCGAAGGGAGAAAGGCGGACAGGTATCCGGTAAGC
GGCAGGGTCGGAACAGGAGAGCGCACGAGGGAGCTTCCAGGGGGAAACGCCTGGTATCTTTATAGTCCTG
TCGGGTTTCGCCACCTCTGACTTGAGCGTCGATTTTTGTGATGCTCGTCAGGGGGGCGGAGCCTATGGAA
AAACGCCAGCAACGCGGCCTTTTTACGGTTCCTGGCCTTTTGCTGGCCTTTTGCTCACATGTTCTTTCCT
GCGTTATCCCCTGATTCTGTGGATAACCGTATTACCGCCTTTGAGTGAGCTGATACCGCTCGCCGCAGCC
GAACGACCGAGCGCAGCGAGTCAGTGAGCGAGGAAGCGGAAGAGCGCCCAATACGCAAACCGCCTCTCCC
CGCGCGTTGGCCGATTCATTAATGCAGCTGAGATCTTAAGGGATTACTAGTTTAAACCTAGTTATTAATA
GTAATCAATTACGGGGTCATTAGTTCATAGCCCATATATGGAGTTCCGCGTTACATAACTTACGGTAAAT
GGCCCGCCTGGCTGACCGCCCAACGACCCCCGCCCATTGACGTCAATAATGACGTATGTTCCCATAGTAA
CGCCAATAGGGACTTTCCATTGACGTCAATGGGTGGAGTATTTACGGTAAACTGCCCACTTGGCAGTACA
TCAAGTGTATCATATGCCAAGTACGCCCCCTATTGACGTCAATGACGGTAAATGGCCCGCCTGGCATTAT
GCCCAGTACATGACCTTATGGGACTTTCCTACTTGGCAGTACATCTACGTATTAGTCATCGCTATTACCA
TGGTCGAGGTGAGCCCCACGTTCTGCTTCACTCTCCCCATCTCCCCCCCCTCCCCACCCCCAATTTTGTA
TTTATTTATTTTTTAATTATTTTGTGCAGCGATGGGGGCGGGGGGGGGGGGGGCGCGCGCCAGGCGGGGC
GGGGCGGGGCGAGGGGCGGGGCGGGGCGAGGCGGAGAGGTGCGGCGGCAGCCAATCAGAGCGGCGCGCTC
CGAAAGTTTCCTTTTATGGCGAGGCGGCGGCGGCGGCGGCCCTATAAAAAGCGAAGCGCGCGGCGGGCGG
GAGTCGCTGCGCGCTGCCTTCGCCCCGTGCCCCGCTCCGCCGCCGCCTCGCGCCGCCCGCCCCGGCTCTG
ACTGACCGCGTTACTCCCACAGGTGAGCGGGCGGGACGGCCCTTCTCCTCCGGGCTGTAATTAGCGCTTG
GTTTAATGACGGCTTGTTTCTTTTCTGTGGCTGCGTGAAAGCCTTGAGGGGCTCCGGGAGCTAGAGCCTC
TGCTAACCATGTTCATGCCTTCTTCTTTTTCCTACAGCTCCTGGGCAACGTGCTGGTTATTGTGCTGTCT
CATCATTTTGGCAAAGAATTTTAAGCTAGGATCTAACTCGAGAAAGATATTGTATATATCGTAACAATAG
GAGGTTCAACA
Features (pLannotate 1.2.2; 17 found; start..end, strand, type, name):
     13..576     +  CDS            avrXa10 (fragment): AVX10_XANOO - Experimental evidence at protein level: Swiss-Prot protein existence level 1. Avirulence protein. Induces the hypersensitive response (HR)in rice plants carrying the resistance gene Xa10. Activity depends on the presence of the core repeat domains; replacement with repeat domains from other proteins (AvrBs3 of X.euvesicatoria (AC P14727) or AvrXa7 of this organism) does not elicit the HR. Probably acts as a transcription factor in its host plant (rice) to induce plant resistance or disease. From Xanthomonas oryzae pv. oryzae.
   2533..3120    +  CDS            fokIR (fragment): T2F1_PLAOK - Also known as rfoKI. Experimental evidence at protein level: Swiss-Prot protein existence level 1. Recognizes the double-stranded sequence 5'-GGATG-3'/3'-CATCC- 5' and cleaves respectively 14 bases after G-1 and 13 bases before C-1. From Planomicrobium okeanokoites (Planococcus okeanokoites) (Flavobacterium okeanokoites).
   3231..3312    -  polyA_signal   SV40 poly(A) signal: SV40 polyadenylation signal
   3335..3402    -  CDS            large T antigen (fragment): large T antigen from SV40 (simian virus 40)
   3436..3517    -  polyA_signal   SV40 poly(A) signal: SV40 polyadenylation signal
   3540..3607    -  CDS            large T antigen (fragment): large T antigen from SV40 (simian virus 40)
   3612..3681    +  CDS            lacZα (fragment): LacZα fragment of β-galactosidase; lacZ fragment
   3712..4140    -  rep_origin     f1 ori (sequence partly withheld): f1 bacteriophage origin of replication; arrow indicates direction of (+) strand synthesis
   4167..4271    +  promoter       AmpR promoter: bla
   4272..5132    +  CDS            AmpR: β-lactamase; bla; confers resistance to ampicillin, carbenicillin, and related antibiotics
   5303..5891    +  rep_origin     ori: high-copy-number ColE1/pMB1/pBR322/pUC origin of replication
   6074..6130    +  CDS            lacI (fragment): lac repressor; lacI; The lac repressor binds to the lac operator to inhibit transcription in E. coli. This inhibition can be relieved by adding lactose or isopropyl-β-D-thiogalactopyranoside (IPTG).
   6219..6522    +  enhancer       CMV enhancer: human cytomegalovirus immediate early enhancer
   6524..6799    +  promoter       chicken β-actin promoter: No description available
   6800..6935    +  intron         hybrid intron (fragment): hybrid between chicken β-actin (CBA) and minute virus of mice (MMV) introns (Gray et al., 2011)
   7007..7047    +  intron         β-globin intron (fragment): intron from rabbit β-globin gene
   7045..7101    +  CDS            HBB (fragment): HBB_LEPEU - Experimental evidence at protein level: Swiss-Prot protein existence level 1. Involved in oxygen transport from the lung to the various peripheral tissues. From Lepus europaeus (European hare).
