[The description below was written by a language model from this plasmid's Addgene catalogue record and pLannotate feature annotations shown in this document.]
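Description:
pGoldyTALEN-VIM-TAL-1 is a mammalian expression plasmid encoding one TALE nuclease directed at the human vimentin (VIM) locus. It is built on a pBluescript-type (pBSK) backbone and totals about 7.2 kb. In E. coli it is maintained through a high-copy ColE1/pUC origin and selected with ampicillin via the β-lactamase gene. An f1 phage origin and residual lacZα and lacI fragments are carried over from the parental cloning vector.

Expression is driven by the compact "miniCAGG" promoter, annotated here as a CMV immediate-early enhancer joined to the chicken β-actin promoter. It is followed by truncated hybrid and rabbit β-globin intron sequences that supply a splice unit upstream of the coding region. Because the plasmid is circular, this promoter at the end of the numbered sequence reads directly into the open reading frame at its start. That frame begins with a TALE N-terminal region, detected by homology to the Xanthomonas effector AvrXa10. The largely unannotated stretch that follows corresponds to the custom repeat array (catalogued as a synthetic insert of about 1.5 kb) and the TALE C-terminal segment. The array was put together by Golden Gate assembly into a GoldyTALEN-style receiver plasmid. The frame ends in the FokI nuclease cleavage domain. Two tandem copies of an SV40 polyadenylation region lie downstream, annotated on the opposite strand.

FokI must dimerise to cut DNA, so a construct like this is normally co-delivered with a partner TALEN that binds the opposite strand. The "TAL-1" name is consistent with its being one half of such a pair. The record does not state the exact target sequence or repeat composition. The stated use is TALEN-mediated gene editing at VIM in human cells.
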