Addgene plasmid #62855: pGoldyTALEN-VIM-TAL-1
Purpose: TALEN mediated gene editing at human VIM locus
Depositing lab: Gaudenz Danuser. Depositing organization: Harvard Medical School. Publication: Vimentin Intermediate Filaments Template Microtubule Networks to Enhance Persistence in Cell Polarity and Directed Migration. Gan Z, Ding L, Burckhardt CJ, Lowery J, Zaritsky A, Sitterley K, Mota A, Costigliola N, Starker CG, Voytas DF, Tytell J, Goldman RD, Danuser G. Cell Syst. 2016 Sep 21. pii: S2405-4712(16)30262-9. doi: 10.1016/j.cels.2016.08.007. PubMed 27667364.
Backbone
  Vector backbone: pBSK
  Backbone manufacturer: Stratagene
  Backbone size w/o insert (bp): 5563
  Vector type: Mammalian Expression, TALEN
Growth in bacteria
  Bacterial resistance: Ampicillin, 100 μg/mL
  Growth temperature: 37°C
  Growth strain: DH5alpha
  Copy number: High Copy
Gene/Insert
  Gene/Insert name: TALEN array
  Species: Synthetic
  Insert size (bp): 1508
  Promoter: miniCAGG
  Cloning method: Unknown
  Sequencing primers: 5′ catcgcgcaatgcactgac; 3′ attcagatttcactagctgggatc
Terms and licenses: Academic/Nonprofit Terms; Industry Terms: Not Available to Industry
Depositor comments: pCGS652 from the Voytas lab was used for Golden Gate assembly.
How to cite: pGoldyTALEN-VIM-TAL-1 was a gift from Gaudenz Danuser (Addgene plasmid # 62855 ; http://n2t.net/addgene:62855 ; RRID:Addgene_62855)
