>Addgene plasmid #62855 | pGoldyTALEN-VIM-TAL-1 | addgene partial sequence | sequence record 111747 | TAL_F1 5'-ttggcgtcggcaaacagtgg-3'
GATTGCAAAACGTGGCGGCGTGACCGCAATGGAGGCAGTGCATGCATCGCGCAATGCACTGACGGGTGCC
CCCCTGAACCTGACCCCGGACCAAGTGGTGGCTATCGCCAGCCACGATGGCGGCAAGCAAGCGCTCGAAA
CGGTGCAGCGGCTGTTGCCGGTGCTGTGCCAGGACCATGGCCTGACTCCGGACCAAGTGGTGGCTATCGC
CAGCCACGATGGCGGCAAGCAAGCGCTCGAAACGGTGCAGCGGCTGTTGCCGGTGCTGTGCCAGGACCAT
GGCCTGACCCCGGACCAAGTGGTGGCTATCGCCAGCAACGGTGGCGGCAAGCAAGCGCTCGAAACGGTGC
AGCGGCTGTTGCCGGTGCTGTGCCAGGACCATGGCCTGACTCCGGACCAAGTGGTGGCTATCGCCAGCCA
CGATGGCGGCAAGCAAGCGCTCGAAACGGTGCAGCGGCTGTTGCCGGTGCTGTGCCAGGACCATGGCCTG
ACCCCGGACCAAGTGGTGGCTATCGCCAGCAACAATGGCGGCAAGCAAGCGCTCGAAACGGTGCAGCGGC
TGTTGCCGGTGCTGTGCCAGGACCATGGCCTGACCCCGGACCAAGTGGTGGCTATCGCCAGCAACGGTGG
CGGCAAGCAAGCGCTCG
