>Addgene plasmid #62855 | pGoldyTALEN-VIM-TAL-1 | addgene partial sequence | sequence record 111748 | homodimer_rev 5'-aattcagatttcactagctg-3'
TTTCGAGCGCTTGCTTGCCGCCATTGTTGCTGGCGATAGCCACCACTTGGTCCGGGGTCAGGCCATGGTC
CTGGCACAGCACCGGCAACAGCCGCTGCACCGTTTCGAGCGCTTGCTTGCCGCCATTGTTGCTGGCGATA
GCCACCACTTGGTCCGGGGTCAGGCCATGGTCCTGGCACAGCACCGGCAACAGCCGCTGCACCGTTTCGA
GCGCTTGCTTGCCGCCAATGTTGCTGGCGATAGCCACCACTTGGTCCGGGGTCAGGCCATGGTCCTGGCA
CAGCACCGGCAACAGCCGCTGCACCGTTTCGAGCGCTTGCTTGCCGCCATCGTGGCTGGCGATAGCCACC
ACTTGGTCCGGAGTCAGGCCATGGTCCTGGCACAGCACCGGCAACAGCCGCTGCACCGTTTCGAGCGCTT
GCTTGCCGCCATTGTTGCTGGCGATAGCCACCACTTGGTCCGGGGTCAGGCCATGGTCCTGGCACAGCAC
CGGCAACAGCCGCTGCACCGTTTCGAGCGCTTGCTTGCCGCCATCGTGGCTGGCGATAGCCACCACTTGG
TCCGGAGTCAGGCCATGGTCCTGGCACAGCACCGGCAACAGCCGCTGCACCGTTTCGAGCGCTTGCTTGC
CGCCATCGTGGCTGGCGATAGCCACCACTTGGTCCGGAGTCAGGCCATGGTCCTGGCACAGCACCGGC
